>Addgene plasmid #19612 | pGC133 | depositor full sequence | sequence record 9245 | Author sequence
AAGCTTGCATGCCTGCAGGTCGACTCTAGAGGATCACCAAAAACGGAACGTTGAGCTGGACGGAAATAGT
GGTAAAGTGACATGATTATAGTTTGAAGATTTCTAATTTCACAATTAGAGCAAATGTTGTTCGGTATTTA
TTTTCAACGGTATTTATACTATTTTCCACCTTTTTCTAGAACATTCGAGCTGCTTGTTGCAAAAGGAGGG
CGACTCACATTCGGTACATGGAAAAGTAGTGTACACAATAAAGAGACCCAGATACATTTTCCGTCTGCGT
CTCTTTGCACCCACCGGGAGTATTTTCAAACGAATGCATCTAGGACCTTCTAGAACATTCTGTAAGGCTG
CAGAATGCGGGTATATAAGGAAAGCGGGCTCAGAGGAAGCCAACACGCTTTGTTCTAGTGCATCTAAAAA
ACTTCGAAAATCCTCATCGGGATCCTATCGATTCGCGGCCGCTGTACACCCGGGTGCCCTATAGTGAGTC
GTATTGGTACCAAAAACATGCCACAATTTGATATATTATGTAAAACACCACCTAAGGTGCTTGTTCGTCA
GTTTGTGGAAAGGTTTGAAAGACCTTCAGGTGAGAAAATAGCATTATGTGCTGCTGAACTAACCTATTTA
TGTTGGATGATTACACATAACGGAACAGCAATCAAGAGAGCCACATTCATGAGCTATAATACTATCATAA
GCAATTCGCTGAGTTTCGATATTGTCAATAAATCACTCCAGTTTAAATACAAGACGCAAAAAGCAACAAT
TCTGGAAGCCTCATTAAAGAAATTGATTCCTGCTTGGGAATTTACAATTATTCCTTACTATGGACAAAAA
CATCAATCTGATATCACTGATATTGTAAGTAGTTTGCAATTACAGTTCGAATCATCGGAAGAAGCAGATA
AGGGAAATAGCCACAGTAAAAAAATGCTTAAAGCACTTCTAAGTGAGGGTGAAAGCATCTGGGAGATCAC
TGAGAAAATACTAAATTCGTTTGAGTATACTTCGAGATTTACAAAAACAAAAACTTTATACCAATTCCTC
TTCCTAGCTACTTTCATCAATTGTGGAAGATTCAGCGATATTAAGAACGTTGATCCGAAATCATTTAAAT
TAGTCCAAAATAAGTATCTGGGAGTAATAATCCAGTGTTTAGTGACAGAGACAAAGACAAGCGTTAGTAG
GCACATATACTTCTTTAGCGCAAGGGGTAGGATCGATCCACTTGTATATTTGGATGAATTTTTGAGGAAT
TCTGAACCAGTCCTAAAACGAGTAAATAGGACCGGCAATTCTTCAAGCAATAAACAGGAATACCAATTAT
TAAAAGATAACTTAGTCAGATCGTACAATAAAGCTTTGAAGAAAAATGCGCCTTATTCAATCTTTGCTAT
AAAAAATGGCCCAAAATCTCACATTGGAAGACATTTGATGACCTCATTTCTTTCAATGAAGGGCCTAACG
GAGTTGACTAATGTTGTGGGAAATTGGAGCGATAAGCGTGCTTCTGCCGTGGCCAGGACAACGTATACTC
ATCAGATAACAGCAATACCTGATCACTACTTCGCACTAGTTTCTCGGTACTATGCATATGATCCAATATC
AAAGGAAATGATAGCATTGAAGGATGAGACTAATCCAATTGAGGAGTGGCAGCATATAGAACAGCTAAAG
GGTAGTGCTGAAGGAAGCATACGATACCCCGCATGGAATGGGATAATATCACAGGAGGTACTAGACTACC
TTTCATCCTACATAAATAGACGCATATAAGTACGCATTTAAGCATAAACACGCACTATGCCGTTCTTCTC
ATGTATATATATATACAGGCAACACGCAGATATAGGTGCGACGTGAACAGTGAGCTGTATGTGCGGGGAT
CCACTAGTTCTAGCCGGCCATACAAGTAATCCGGATGATCGACGCCAACGTCGTTGAATTTTCAAATTTT
AAATACTGAATATTTGTTTTTTTTCCTATTATTTATTTATTCTCTTTGTGTTTTTTTTCTTGCTTTCTAA
AAAATTAATTCAATCCAAATCTAAACATGAGCGGTTTTTTTTCTCTTTCCGTCTCCCAATTCGTATTCCG
CTCCTCTCATCTGAACACAATGTGCAAGTTTATTTATCTTCTCGCTTTCATTTCATTAGGACGTGGGGGG
AATTGGTGGAAGGGGGAAACACACAAAAGGATGATGGAAATGAAATAAGGACACACAATATGCAACAACA
TTCAATTCAGAAATATGGAGGAAGGTTTAAAAGAAAACATAAAAATATATAGAGGAGGAAGGAAAACTAG
TCTAGAATCCTATGCTTGCACTTTGAGCCAATTTATCCAAGTCCTTGTAAAAAGTATTCGAAAATTGTTA
ACGGATAAAATGTTTATTATAATATCAAAAACAATTTGTCAGTTGACCACTTTTTGATATATTTGACAGA
AACCGGGATGAATTGGCTCAAAGTTAGGGCGCCCTTCTATTACAGGGTTTCTGATAACAAACCGGTTATT
AACTCCCAACAAGGGATGATTTCAATTCATCATGCTCAAATTGACCCAAATTAAGTTACATGACAAATTC
ATCGCCCTTTTCAACTCTTCTTGGCTCATCATCTGTTATTCTGTTCCTATTCTGTCTGCACCCTATACCC
CTTTGCATACTCTCTCGTCATTCCTTTCTTGGATAGTGTCTTCTTCTCCCCAGCTCTGCTACTTCTATGA
CTTGCGCCCGCTGCTTTTCCGCTCGTTCCTCTCCTCTCTGACGTCTTCTTCTGCTTCTTTTCTCCTTCCT
TTTTCCCTTCTCAATCTTCCTCTTTTTCCCATTTCTGTCAATCATTCGAAGAAGAAGAAGAAGAAGACCC
TCATTCATTTCATTTTTTTTTCTGTCGGTGTGTGCTGCTCGGTTAAGAGTGAGCTCTCTATTCCACGTCT
TCTTCTTTTTCTTCTTCGATTCGAATCAATCACTCCACCAAAACGCATTCGTTTTTGGGATTCACCCCGC
GGTTCGCAACAGGTTTCTTTTTCAAATTATTAGCGTTATAAATAGAAAAATGGTGGAGTTTCAATAAAAA
TGATAATTTACAAAGTGTATTTTGATTACATGTACTCAAAAAGGTTGAAATTTTTCATACCAGTTTTCCG
GAAATCCATCTGATATCATTATCGTATTTTTCTTTTTAAAAATGTTTTCAAAAAAAAACAAAATATAGCT
GGTTATTTGGCACCCTCTAATTACCATTTTCCTGTCACACCACACTCTTTTCCTTCTTCCACTTCTTTCC
GTTTTCAGCCGCTTCCAACCAAACCGATATGAAAGCCGAGCAACAACAATCGATTCCACCCGGCTCGGCG
ACCTTCCCGTCGCAGGTGAGACTCAGAAAACTAGAGAAACCGCTCAACTAACTCTTGATATCCGATTTCA
TTCTTTTCTCTTTTCTTTTTGTTGAACTTTTCCATATTTCCAGATGCCACGGCCACCACCAAGCACCGAA
CAAGGAATCACAACGGAATCGGAGCTTGCGAAGAAAGCTCAAATCACTCCGAACGACGTTTTAGCACTTC
CGGGAATCACTCAAGGTATCTTGCTCCCTTTGGATTTCAGTTTAAAACATAAATTTAGGATTCTTATGCT
CCCCATCTGCGAACATCTATAACATCGAGTTCACCAAGTTCCAAATCCGTGATCTGGACACTGAGCAAGT
GCTTTTCGAGATCGCCAAACCGGAGAACGATCAGGAGAATGATGAGTCGCCACAGGAGTCGGCAAGATAC
GTGCGTTATAGATTTGCTCCAAACTTTTTGAAACTCAAAACGGTCGGAGCAACTGTGGAATTCAAAGTAG
GAGACATCCCAATCCATCATTTCCGAATGATCGAACGTCACTTCTTCAAAGATCGCCTTCTGAAGTGTTT
TGACTTTGAATTCGGATTCTGTATTCCGAATTCACGAAACAACTGTGAACATATCTATGAGTTCCCTCAA
CTCTCTCAACAACTCAGTGAGTCATTATTCTAAAAAGTACAATTCAAAAGACTAATCTCTTTTTCAGTGG
ACGACATGATCAACAATCCAAACGAGACTCGTTCTGACAGCTTCTATTTCGTCGATAACAAACTCGTCAT
GCACAACAAAGCCGACTACTCATATGATGCATAAATATTTAATACAAAAATGTTCTGGATAATTATTCTG
TCGAATAGAAAAAAAACTCCAAATGTGATTAAATTCCAATAATTCCTGTCTAGTTTGTTCCTTCCCCTTC
CCCTTCTCATGTTCAATGCATTCCTAAGCTTTTCAGTTCCCCCCTTGTTTCTATATTTTTTCGCTGTCCT
GTCACACTCGCTAAAAACACTAATCACACGGAAATCTGTTTTCAATAAAAACTCCAACTTTAACTCATTT
TCAATTTCAACTGAAAGATTTTTTCATTAGAGAATGTCTAGGCATGCTCTAGAGGGCCCAAAAGGCCTTT
TTTTTTTGGCGCCGACGTCAGGTGGCACTTTTCGGGGAAATGTGCGCGGAACCCCTATTTGTTTATTTTT
CTAAATACATTCAAATATGTATCCGCTCATGAGACAATAACCCTGATAAATGCTTCAATAATATTGAAAA
AGGAAGAGTATGAGTATTCAACATTTCCGTGTCGCCCTTATTCCCTTTTTTGCGGCATTTTGCCTTCCTG
TTTTTGCTCACCCAGAAACGCTGGTGAAAGTAAAAGATGCTGAAGATCAGTTGGGTGCACGAGTGGGTTA
CATCGAACTGGATCTCAACAGCGGTAAGATCCTTGAGAGTTTTCGCCCCGAAGAACGTTTTCCAATGATG
AGCACTTTTAAAGTTCTGCTATGTGGCGCGGTATTATCCCGTATTGACGCCGGGCAAGAGCAACTCGGTC
GCCGCATACACTATTCTCAGAATGACTTGGTTGAGTACTCACCAGTCACAGAAAAGCATCTTACGGATGG
CATGACAGTAAGAGAATTATGCAGTGCTGCCATAACCATGAGTGATAACACTGCGGCCAACTTACTTCTG
ACAACGATCGGAGGACCGAAGGAGCTAACCGCTTTTTTGCACAACATGGGGGATCATGTAACTCGCCTTG
ATCGTTGGGAACCGGAGCTGAATGAAGCCATACCAAACGACGAGCGTGACACCACGATGCCTGTAGCAAT
GGCAACAACGTTGCGCAAACTATTAACTGGCGAACTACTTACTCTAGCTTCCCGGCAACAATTAATAGAC
TGGATGGAGGCGGATAAAGTTGCAGGACCACTTCTGCGCTCGGCCCTTCCGGCTGGCTGGTTTATTGCTG
ATAAATCTGGAGCCGGTGAGCGTGGGTCTCGCGGTATCATTGCAGCACTGGGGCCAGATGGTAAGCCCTC
CCGTATCGTAGTTATCTACACGACGGGGAGTCAGGCAACTATGGATGAACGAAATAGACAGATCGCTGAG
ATAGGTGCCTCACTGATTAAGCATTGGTAACTGTCAGACCAAGTTTACTCATATATACTTTAGATTGATT
TAAAACTTCATTTTTAATTTAAAAGGATCTAGGTGAAGATCCTTTTTGATAATCTCATGACCAAAATCCC
TTAACGTGAGTTTTCGTTCCACTGAGCGTCAGACCCCGTAGAAAAGATCAAAGGATCTTCTTGAGATCCT
TTTTTTCTGCGCGTAATCTGCTGCTTGCAAACAAAAAAACCACCGCTACCAGCGGTGGTTTGTTTGCCGG
ATCAAGAGCTACCAACTCTTTTTCCGAAGGTAACTGGCTTCAGCAGAGCGCAGATACCAAATACTGTCCT
TCTAGTGTAGCCGTAGTTAGGCCACCACTTCAAGAACTCTGTAGCACCGCCTACATACCTCGCTCTGCTA
ATCCTGTTACCAGTGGCTGCTGCCAGTGGCGATAAGTCGTGTCTTACCGGGTTGGACTCAAGACGATAGT
TACCGGATAAGGCGCAGCGGTCGGGCTGAACGGGGGGTTCGTGCACACAGCCCAGCTTGGAGCGAACGAC
CTACACCGAACTGAGATACCTACAGCGTGAGCATTGAGAAAGCGCCACGCTTCCCGAAGGGAGAAAGGCG
GACAGGTATCCGGTAAGCGGCAGGGTCGGAACAGGAGAGCGCACGAGGGAGCTTCCAGGGGGAAACGCCT
GGTATCTTTATAGTCCTGTCGGGTTTCGCCACCTCTGACTTGAGCGTCGATTTTTGTGATGCTCGTCAGG
GGGGCGGAGCCTATGGAAAAACGCCAGCAACGCGGCCTTTTTACGGTTCCTGGCCTTTTGCTGGCCTTTT
GCTCACATGTTCTTTCCTGCGTTATCCCCTGATTCTGTGGATAACCGTATTACCGCCTTTGAGTGAGCTG
ATACCGCTCGCCGCAGCCGAACGACCGAGCGCAGCGAGTCAGTGAGCGAGGAAGCGGAAGAGCGCCCAAT
ACGCAAACCGCCTCTCCCCGCGCGTTGGCCGATTCATTAATGCAGCTGGCACGACAGGTTTCCCGACTGG
AAAGCGGGCAGTGAGCGCAACGCAATTAATGTGAGTTAGCTCACTCATTAGGCACCCCAGGCTTTACACT
TTATGCTTCCGGCTCGTATGTTGTGTGGAATTGTGAGCGGATAACAATTTCACACAGGAAACAGCTATGA
CCATGATTACGCCAAGCTGTAAGTTTAAACATGATCTTACTAACTAACTATTCTCATTTAAATTTTCAGA
GCTTAAAAATGGCTGAAATCACTCACAACGATGGATACGCTAACAACTTGGAAA
Features (pLannotate 1.2.2; 15 found; start..end, strand, type, name):
      1..35      -  misc_feature   MCS (fragment): pUC18/19 multiple cloning site
     33..83      -  CDS            hsp-16.1 (fragment): HSP11_CAEEL - Also known as hsp16-1b. Experimental evidence at transcript level: Swiss-Prot protein existence level 2. From Caenorhabditis elegans.
    478..495     -  promoter       T7 promoter (fragment): promoter for bacteriophage T7 RNA polymerase
    508..1779    +  CDS            FLP: site-specific recombinase FLP is a site-specific recombinase from Saccharomyces cerevisiae. Recombination occurs at FRT sequences.
   1782..1885    +  rep_origin     2μ ori (fragment): yeast 2μ plasmid origin of replication
   1885..1903    -  misc_feature   MCS (fragment): pBluescript multiple cloning site
   3191..3208    -  misc_feature   P element 5' end (fragment): No description available
   3319..4161    +  CDS            unc-119: UN119_CAEEL - Experimental evidence at protein level: Swiss-Prot protein existence level 1. Myristoyl-binding protein that acts as a cargo adapter: specifically binds the myristoyl moiety of a subset of N-terminally myristoylated proteins and is required for their localization. Plays a key role in ciliary membrane localization of proteins. Required for the establishment or function of the nervous system. From Caenorhabditis elegans.
   4525..4629    +  promoter       AmpR promoter: bla
   4630..5490    +  CDS            AmpR: β-lactamase; bla; confers resistance to ampicillin, carbenicillin, and related antibiotics
   5661..6249    +  rep_origin     ori: high-copy-number ColE1/pMB1/pBR322/pUC origin of replication
   6432..6524    +  CDS            lacI (fragment): lac repressor; lacI; The lac repressor binds to the lac operator to inhibit transcription in E. coli. This inhibition can be relieved by adding lactose or isopropyl-β-D-thiogalactopyranoside (IPTG).
   6537..6558    +  protein_bind   CAP binding site: CAP binding activates transcription in the presence of cAMP. E. coli catabolite activator protein
   6573..6603    +  promoter       lac promoter: promoter for the E. coli lac operon
   6611..6627    +  protein_bind   lac operator: The lac repressor binds to the lac operator to inhibit transcription in E. coli. This inhibition can be relieved by adding lactose or isopropyl-β-D-thiogalactopyranoside (IPTG). lac repressor encoded by lacI
