[The description below was written by a language model from this plasmid's Addgene catalogue record and pLannotate feature annotations shown in this document.]
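Description:
pGC133 is a C. elegans expression plasmid built on the pPD118.28 backbone that supplies the recombinase half of a FLP/FRT "FLP-Out" system for controlled gene expression in the worm. In bacteria it is maintained as a high-copy plasmid through a ColE1/pUC-type origin and selected with ampicillin via the bla (AmpR) gene. Remnants of the pUC lac region (CAP site, lac promoter and operator, partial cloning sites) reflect the cloning vector ancestry and have no role in the worm.

The payload, as named in the record, is Phsp-16.41::FLP::let-858(3')-(Cbr)unc-119(+). The Saccharomyces cerevisiae FLP site-specific recombinase coding sequence is placed under the heat-inducible hsp-16.41 promoter and followed by the let-858 3' region, which provides 3' UTR and polyadenylation signals. The automated annotation does not label the promoter or the 3' region directly. It does detect a short reverse-strand fragment of the hsp-16.1 coding sequence just upstream, which would be consistent with a divergently arranged heat-shock gene region. A short hit to the yeast 2μ origin immediately after FLP is probably sequence carried over from the 2μ plasmid where FLP originates rather than a functional origin. A second cassette carries unc-119(+), described by the depositor as the C. briggsae gene (the annotation tool matched it to the C. elegans homologue). This is a standard transformation marker that rescues the movement defect of unc-119 mutant worms and allows transgenic animals to be identified.

Heat shock of transgenic worms induces FLP, which recombines FRT sites in a separate target transgene, typically excising an FRT-flanked blocking cassette to switch on a downstream gene with temporal control. The depositor notes that mismatches between the repository and depositor sequences do not affect function.
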