Addgene plasmid #19612: pGC133
Depositing lab: Jane Hubbard. Depositing organization: NYU Grossman School of Medicine. Publication: A "FLP-Out" system for controlled gene expression in Caenorhabditis elegans. Voutev R, Hubbard EJ. Genetics. 2008 Sep;180(1):103-19. doi: 10.1534/genetics.108.090274. PubMed 18723890.
Backbone
  Vector backbone: pPD118.28
  Vector type: Worm Expression ; FLP/FRT
Growth in bacteria
  Bacterial resistance: Ampicillin, 100 μg/mL
  Growth temperature: 37°C
  Growth strain: DH5alpha
  Copy number: High Copy
Gene/Insert
  Gene/Insert name: Phsp-16.41::FLP::let-858(3’)-(Cbr)unc-119(+)
  Species: C. elegans (nematode), S. cerevisiae (budding yeast)
  Cloning method: Restriction Enzyme
  Sequencing primers: 5′ M13R
Terms and licenses: Academic/Nonprofit Terms; Industry Terms: Not Available to Industry
Depositor comments: Sequence mismatches between Addgene sequence and depositor sequence do not affect function.
How to cite: pGC133 was a gift from Jane Hubbard (Addgene plasmid # 19612 ; http://n2t.net/addgene:19612 ; RRID:Addgene_19612)
