>Addgene plasmid #19612 | pGC133 | addgene partial sequence | sequence record 25363 | 19612 with M13R
TGATCTTACTAACTAACTATTCTCATTTAAATTTTCAGAGCTTAAAAATGGCTGAAATCACTCACAACGA
TGGATACGCTAACAACTTGGAAATGAAATAAGCTTGCATGCCTGCAGGTCGACTCTAGAGGATCACCAAA
AACGGAACGTTGAGCTGGACGGAAATAGTGGTAAAGTGACATGATTATAGTTTGAAGATTTCTAATTTCA
CAATTAGAGCAAATGTTGTTCGGTATTTATTTTCAACGGTATTTATACTATTTTCCACCTTTTTCTAGAA
CATTCGAGCTGCTTGTTGCAAAAGGAGGGCGACTCACATTCGGTACATGGAAAAGTAGTGTACACAATAA
AGAGACCCAGATACATTTTCCGTCTGCGTCTCTTTGCACCCACCGGGAGTATTTTCAAACGAATGCATCT
AGGACCTTCTAGAACATTCTGTAAGGCTGCAGAATGCGGGTATATAAGGAAAGCGGGCTCAGAGGAAGCC
AACACGCTTTGTTCTAGTGCATCTAAAAAACTTCGAAAATCCTCATCGGATCCTATCGATTCGCGGCCGC
TGTACACCCGGGTGCCCTATAGTGAGTCGTATTGGTACCAAAAACATGCCACAATTTGATAT
